>Addgene plasmid #222445 | pCHW00014 | addgene full sequence | sequence record 453909 | Addgene NGS Result
TCGCGCGTTTCGGTGATGACGGTGAAAACCTCTGACACATGCAGCTCCCGGAGACGGTCACAGCTTGTCT
GTAAGCGGATGCCGGGAGCAGACAAGCCCGTCAGGGCGCGTCAGCGGGTGTTGGCGGGTGTCGGGGCTGG
CTTAACTATGCGGCATCAGAGCAGATTGTACTGAGAGTGCACCAGATGCGGTGTGAAATACCGCACAGAT
GCGTAAGGAGAAAATACCGCATCAGGCGCCATTCGCCATTCAGGCTGCGCAACTGTTGGGAAGGGCGATC
GGTGCGGGCCTCTTCGCTATTACGCCAGCTGGCGAAAGGGGGATGTGCTGCAAGGCGATTAAGTTGGGTA
ACGCCAGGGTTTTCCCAGTCACGACGTTGTAAAACGACGGCCAGTGAATTCGAGCTCGGTACCTCGCGAA
TGCATCTAGATGGTCTCATTCGGCCCCCCCGACCGATGTCAGCCTGGGGGACGAGCTCCACTTAGACGGC
GAGGACGTGGCGATGGCGCATGCCGACGCGCTAGACGATTTCGATCTGGACATGTTGGGGGACGGGGATT
CCCCGGGTCCGGGATTTACCCCCCACGACTCCGCCCCCTACGGCGCTCTGGATATGGCCGACTTCGAGTT
TGAGCAGATGTTTACCGATGCCCTTGGAATTGACGAGTACGGTGGGCCTAAAAAGAAGCGTAAAGTCTAA
GCTTAGAGACCATCGGATCCCGGGCCCGTCGACTGCAGAGGCCTGCATGCAAGCTTGGCTCGAGCATGGT
CATAGCTGTTTCCTGTGTGAAATTGTTATCCGCTCACAATTCCACACAACATACGAGCCGGAAGCATAAA
GTGTAAAGCCTGGGGTGCCTAATGAGTGAGCTAACTCACATTAATTGCGTTGCGCTCACTGCCCGCTTTC
CAGTCGGGAAACCTGTCGTGCCAGCTGCATTAATGAATCGGCCAACGCGCGGGGAGAGGCGGTTTGCGTA
TTGGGCGCTCTTCCGCTTCCTCGCTCACTGACTCGCTGCGCTCGGTCGTTCGGCTGCGGCGAGCGGTATC
AGCTCACTCAAAGGCGGTAATACGGTTATCCACAGAATCAGGGGATAACGCAGGAAAGAACATGTGAGCA
AAAGGCCAGCAAAAGGCCAGGAACCGTAAAAAGGCCGCGTTGCTGGCGTTTTTCCATAGGCTCCGCCCCC
CTGACGAGCATCACAAAAATCGACGCTCAAGTCAGAGGTGGCGAAACCCGACAGGACTATAAAGATACCA
GGCGTTTCCCCCTGGAAGCTCCCTCGTGCGCTCTCCTGTTCCGACCCTGCCGCTTACCGGATACCTGTCC
GCCTTTCTCCCTTCGGGAAGCGTGGCGCTTTCTCATAGCTCACGCTGTAGGTATCTCAGTTCGGTGTAGG
TCGTTCGCTCCAAGCTGGGCTGTGTGCACGAACCCCCCGTTCAGCCCGACCGCTGCGCCTTATCCGGTAA
CTATCGTCTTGAGTCCAACCCGGTAAGACACGACTTATCGCCACTGGCAGCAGCCACTGGTAACAGGATT
AGCAGAGCGAGGTATGTAGGCGGTGCTACAGAGTTCTTGAAGTGGTGGCCTAACTACGGCTACACTAGAA
GAACAGTATTTGGTATCTGCGCTCTGCTGAAGCCAGTTACCTTCGGAAAAAGAGTTGGTAGCTCTTGATC
CGGCAAACAAACCACCGCTGGTAGCGGTGGTTTTTTTGTTTGCAAGCAGCAGATTACGCGCAGAAAAAAA
GGATCTCAAGAAGATCCTTTGATCTTTTCTACGGGGTCTGACGCTCAGTGGAACGAAAACTCACGTTAAG
GGATTTTGGTCATGAGATTATCAAAAAGGATCTTCACCTAGATCCTTTTAAATTAAAAATGAAGTTTTAA
ATCAATCTAAAGTATATATGAGTAAACTTGGTCTGACAGTTAGAAAAACTCATCGAGCATCAAATGAAAC
TGCAATTTATTCATATCAGGATTATCAATACCATATTTTTGAAAAAGCCGTTTCTGTAATGAAGGAGAAA
ACTCACCGAGGCAGTTCCATAGGATGGCAAGATCCTGGTATCGGTCTGCGATTCCGACTCGTCCAACATC
AATACAACCTATTAATTTCCCCTCGTCAAAAATAAGGTTATCAAGTGAGAAATCACCATGAGTGACGACT
GAATCCGGTGAGAATGGCAAAAGTTTATGCATTTCTTTCCAGACTTGTTCAACAGGCCAGCCATTACGCT
CGTCATCAAAATCACTCGCATCAACCAAACCGTTATTCATTCGTGATTGCGCCTGAGCGAGACGAAATAC
GCGATCGCTGTTAAAAGGACAATTACAAACAGGAATCGAATGCAACCGGCGCAGGAACACTGCCAGCGCA
TCAACAATATTTTCACCTGAATCAGGATATTCTTCTAATACCTGGAATGCTGTTTTCCCAGGGATCGCAG
TGGTGAGTAACCATGCATCATCAGGAGTACGGATAAAATGCTTGATGGTCGGAAGAGGCATAAATTCCGT
CAGCCAGTTTAGTCTGACCATCTCATCTGTAACATCATTGGCAACGCTACCTTTGCCATGTTTCAGAAAC
AACTCTGGCGCATCGGGCTTCCCATACAATCGATAGATTGTCGCACCTGATTGCCCGACATTATCGCGAG
CCCATTTATACCCATATAAATCAGCATCCATGTTGGAATTTAATCGCGGCCTAGAGCAAGACGTTTCCCG
TTGAATATGGCTCATACTCTTCCTTTTTCAATATTATTGAAGCATTTATCAGGGTTATTGTCTCATGAGC
GGATACATATTTGAATGTATTTAGAAAAATAAACAAATAGGGGTTCCGCGCACATTTCCCCGAAAAGTGC
CACCTGACGTCTAAGAAACCATTATTATCATGACATTAACCTATAAAAATAGGCGTATCACGAGGCCCTT
TCGTC
Features (pLannotate 1.2.2; 11 found; start..end, strand, type, name):
    137..236     +  misc_feature   bom (fragment): basis of mobility region from pBR322
    242..399     -  CDS            lacZα (fragment): LacZα fragment of β-galactosidase; lacZ fragment
    443..676     +  CDS            VP16 AD: transcriptional activation domain of herpes simplex virus protein VP16 (Triezenberg et al., 1988; Cousens et al., 1989); UL48
    793..809     -  protein_bind   lac operator: The lac repressor binds to the lac operator to inhibit transcription in E. coli. This inhibition can be relieved by adding lactose or isopropyl-β-D-thiogalactopyranoside (IPTG). lac repressor encoded by lacI
    817..847     -  promoter       lac promoter: promoter for the E. coli lac operon
    862..883     -  protein_bind   CAP binding site: CAP binding activates transcription in the presence of cAMP. E. coli catabolite activator protein
    896..988     -  CDS            lacI (fragment): lac repressor; lacI; The lac repressor binds to the lac operator to inhibit transcription in E. coli. This inhibition can be relieved by adding lactose or isopropyl-β-D-thiogalactopyranoside (IPTG).
   1171..1759    -  rep_origin     ori: high-copy-number ColE1/pMB1/pBR322/pUC origin of replication
   1930..2745    -  CDS            KanR: aminoglycoside phosphotransferase; aph(3')-Ia; confers resistance to kanamycin in bacteria or G418 (Geneticin®) in eukaryotes
   2746..2850    -  promoter       AmpR promoter: bla
   2945..35      +  CDS            rop (fragment) (across the origin): Rop protein, which maintains plasmids at low copy number; rop
