[The description below was written by a language model from this plasmid's Addgene catalogue record and pLannotate feature annotations shown in this document.]
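Description:
pCHW00014 is a Level 0 Golden Gate (modular cloning) part plasmid built on a kanamycin-resistant pUC57 backbone, about 2.9 kb in total. It is not itself an expression vector. Instead it stores a single standardised coding module for assembly into plant expression constructs. It is propagated in E. coli through the high-copy ColE1/pUC-type origin and selected with kanamycin, conferred by an aph(3')-Ia KanR gene that the annotation places downstream of an AmpR (bla) promoter. The remaining annotated elements are vestiges of the cloning vector: a fragment of lacZα, the lac promoter, lac operator and CAP binding site, and short fragments of lacI, rop and the pBR322 bom region.

The payload is a 258 bp synthetic insert, VP16-NLS. It encodes the transcriptional activation domain of herpes simplex virus VP16, annotated as a 234 bp coding feature, followed by a nuclear localisation signal. The NLS is named in the catalogue entry but was not picked up as a separate feature in the table. The module is flanked by the four-base overhangs TTCG and GCTT, which define the C-terminal tag position in the assembly syntax. In a Golden Gate reaction it can therefore be fused in frame to the 3' end of an upstream coding part, after which a terminator part follows. It carries no promoter or terminator of its own. Such a part is typically used to turn a DNA-binding protein into a nuclear-targeted synthetic transcriptional activator. The associated work concerns a copper-inducible transient gene expression system in Nicotiana benthamiana, although the record does not say which protein this tag was fused to.
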