Addgene plasmid #222445: pCHW00014
Purpose: Level 0, C terminal tag module (TTCG-GCTT) containing VP16-NLS.
Depositing lab: Chih-Hang Wu. Depositing organization: Institute of Plant and Microbial Biology, Academia Sinica. Publication: Development of a tightly regulated copper-inducible transient gene expression system in Nicotiana benthamiana incorporating a suicide exon and Cre recombinase. Chiang BJ, Lin KY, Chen YF, Huang CY, Goh FJ, Huang LT, Chen LH, Wu CH. New Phytol. 2024 Oct;244(1):318-331. doi: 10.1111/nph.20021. Epub 2024 Jul 30. PubMed 39081031.
Backbone
  Vector backbone: pUC57 (kan)
  Vector type: Plant Expression, Synthetic Biology
Growth in bacteria
  Bacterial resistance: Kanamycin, 50 μg/mL
  Growth temperature: 37°C
  Growth strain: DH5alpha
  Copy number: High Copy
Gene/Insert
  Gene/Insert name: VP16-NLS
  Species: Synthetic
  Insert size (bp): 258
  Mutation: no
  Cloning method: Golden Gate
  Sequencing primers: 5′ n/a
Terms and licenses: Academic/Nonprofit Terms; Industry Terms: Not Available to Industry
Depositor comments: Overhangs: TTCG-GCTT. Please visit https://doi.org/10.1101/2024.03.23.586378 for bioRxiv preprint.
How to cite: pCHW00014 was a gift from Chih-Hang Wu (Addgene plasmid # 222445 ; http://n2t.net/addgene:222445 ; RRID:Addgene_222445)
